Addgene plasmid #56657: pEGFP-C1-M3(T3D)471-721
Purpose: GFP reporter for cytoplasmic inclusions formed by the fused, C-terminal region of protein muNS from mammalian orthoreovirus Type 3 Dearing
Depositing lab: Max Nibert. Depositing organization: Harvard Medical School. Publication: Carboxyl-proximal regions of reovirus nonstructural protein muNS necessary and sufficient for forming factory-like inclusions. Broering TJ, Arnold MM, Miller CL, Hurt JA, Joyce PL, Nibert ML. J Virol. 2005 May;79(10):6194-206. 10.1128/JVI.79.10.6194-6206.2005 PubMed 15858004.
Backbone
  Vector backbone: pEGFP-C1
  Backbone manufacturer: BD Biosciences
  Backbone size w/o insert (bp): 4731
  Total vector size (bp): 5484
  Vector type: Mammalian Expression
  Selectable markers: Neomycin (select with G418)
Growth in bacteria
  Bacterial resistance: Kanamycin, 50 μg/mL
  Growth temperature: 37°C
  Growth strain: DH5alpha
  Copy number: High Copy
Gene/Insert
  Gene/Insert name: M3(T3D)421-721
  Species: mammalian orthoreovirus
  Insert size (bp): 753
  Mutation: insert encodes aa 471-721 + native stop codon of GenBank AF174384.1
  GenBank ID: AF174384.1
  Promoter: CMV-IE
  Tag / fusion protein: EGFP (N terminal on insert)
  Cloning method: Restriction Enzyme; 5′ cloning site SalI (not destroyed); 3′ cloning site KpnI (not destroyed)
  Sequencing primers: 5′ EGFP_C; 3′ EBV_rev
Terms and licenses: Academic/Nonprofit Terms; Industry Terms: Not Available to Industry
How to cite: pEGFP-C1-M3(T3D)471-721 was a gift from Max Nibert (Addgene plasmid # 56657 ; http://n2t.net/addgene:56657 ; RRID:Addgene_56657)
