[The description below was written by a language model from this plasmid's Addgene catalogue record and pLannotate feature annotations shown in this document.]
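Description:
pEGFP-C1-M3(T3D)471-721 is a mammalian expression plasmid built on the pEGFP-C1 backbone that produces EGFP fused to the N-terminus of the carboxyl-terminal region of the nonstructural protein muNS, encoded by the M3 genome segment of mammalian orthoreovirus Type 3 Dearing. The 753 bp insert, cloned between SalI and KpnI sites of the multiple cloning site downstream of EGFP, encodes residues 471–721 followed by the native stop codon. The catalogue's insert-name field reads "421-721", but the plasmid name, the mutation note and the insert length all agree on 471–721. Transcription is driven by the human cytomegalovirus immediate-early enhancer and promoter and terminated by the SV40 polyadenylation signal. The automated annotation matches the insert to the Type 1 Lang muNS homologue, which reflects database similarity rather than the stated T3D origin.

The plasmid replicates at high copy in E. coli through a ColE1/pUC-type origin and also carries an f1 origin for single-stranded DNA production. A single Tn5 aminoglycoside phosphotransferase gene serves both hosts: a bacterial promoter gives kanamycin resistance in E. coli, while the SV40 early promoter, with the HSV TK polyadenylation signal, allows G418 selection in mammalian cells. The short large T antigen, ble and bGH fragments flagged in the table appear to be backbone remnants or chance matches rather than functional parts. The depositor sequence is 5,544 nt, slightly longer than the listed 5,484 bp total.

The construct serves as a fluorescent reporter for cytoplasmic inclusions: this muNS region forms factory-like inclusions resembling reovirus factories, so the fusion lets them be visualised in transfected cells.
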