Features (pLannotate 1.2.2; 16 found; start..end, strand, type, name):
     61..364     +  enhancer       CMV enhancer: human cytomegalovirus immediate early enhancer
    365..568     +  promoter       CMV promoter: human cytomegalovirus (CMV) immediate early promoter
    613..1329    +  CDS            EGFP: EGFP is a basic (constitutively fluorescent) green fluorescent protein published in 1996, derived from Aequorea victoria. It is reported to be a rapidly-maturing weak dimer with moderate acid sensitivity.
   1330..1374    +  misc_feature   MCS (fragment): multiple cloning site
   1396..2148    +  CDS            M3 (fragment): MUNS_REOVL - Experimental evidence at protein level: Swiss-Prot protein existence level 1. Non-structural protein with ssRNA-binding activity. Is probably involved in the formation of viral inclusions, where the assembly of cores and the replication of viral RNA are thought to occur. Together with mu-2, recruits the other core proteins to these inclusions. From Reovirus type 1 (strain Lang) (T1L) (Mammalian orthoreovirus 1).
   2188..2213    +  misc_feature   MCS (fragment): multiple cloning site
   2225..2309    +  CDS            large T antigen (fragment): large T antigen from SV40 (simian virus 40)
   2332..2453    +  polyA_signal   SV40 poly(A) signal: SV40 polyadenylation signal
   2487..2915    -  rep_origin     f1 ori (sequence partly withheld): f1 bacteriophage origin of replication; arrow indicates direction of (+) strand synthesis
   2942..3046    +  promoter       AmpR promoter: bla
   3048..3405    +  promoter       SV40 promoter: SV40 enhancer and early promoter
   3440..4234    +  CDS            NeoR/KanR: aminoglycoside phosphotransferase from Tn5; aph(3')-II (or nptII); confers resistance to neomycin, kanamycin, and G418 (Geneticin®)
   4255..4407    +  CDS            ble (fragment): BLE_KLEPN - Experimental evidence at protein level: Swiss-Prot protein existence level 1. Binding protein with a strong affinity to the bleomycin family of antibiotics. Binds to CL990; an antimitotic-antibiotic compound. From Klebsiella pneumoniae.
   4466..4513    +  polyA_signal   HSV TK poly(A) signal: herpes simplex virus thymidine kinase polyadenylation signal (Cole and Stacy, 1985)
   4604..4620    -  polyA_signal   bGH poly(A) signal (fragment): bovine growth hormone polyadenylation signal
   4842..5430    +  rep_origin     ori: high-copy-number ColE1/pMB1/pBR322/pUC origin of replication
>Addgene plasmid #56657 | pEGFP-C1-M3(T3D)471-721 | depositor full sequence | sequence record 87642 | pEGFP-C1-M3(T3D)471-721 sequence 5544 bps
TAGTTATTAATAGTAATCAATTACGGGGTCATTAGTTCATAGCCCATATATGGAGTTCCGCGTTACATAA
CTTACGGTAAATGGCCCGCCTGGCTGACCGCCCAACGACCCCCGCCCATTGACGTCAATAATGACGTATG
TTCCCATAGTAACGCCAATAGGGACTTTCCATTGACGTCAATGGGTGGAGTATTTACGGTAAACTGCCCA
CTTGGCAGTACATCAAGTGTATCATATGCCAAGTACGCCCCCTATTGACGTCAATGACGGTAAATGGCCC
GCCTGGCATTATGCCCAGTACATGACCTTATGGGACTTTCCTACTTGGCAGTACATCTACGTATTAGTCA
TCGCTATTACCATGGTGATGCGGTTTTGGCAGTACATCAATGGGCGTGGATAGCGGTTTGACTCACGGGG
ATTTCCAAGTCTCCACCCCATTGACGTCAATGGGAGTTTGTTTTGGCACCAAAATCAACGGGACTTTCCA
AAATGTCGTAACAACTCCGCCCCATTGACGCAAATGGGCGGTAGGCGTGTACGGTGGGAGGTCTATATAA
GCAGAGCTGGTTTAGTGAACCGTCAGATCCGCTAGCGCTACCGGTCGCCACCATGGTGAGCAAGGGCGAG
GAGCTGTTCACCGGGGTGGTGCCCATCCTGGTCGAGCTGGACGGCGACGTAAACGGCCACAAGTTCAGCG
TGTCCGGCGAGGGCGAGGGCGATGCCACCTACGGCAAGCTGACCCTGAAGTTCATCTGCACCACCGGCAA
GCTGCCCGTGCCCTGGCCCACCCTCGTGACCACCCTGACCTACGGCGTGCAGTGCTTCAGCCGCTACCCC
GACCACATGAAGCAGCACGACTTCTTCAAGTCCGCCATGCCCGAAGGCTACGTCCAGGAGCGCACCATCT
TCTTCAAGGACGACGGCAACTACAAGACCCGCGCCGAGGTGAAGTTCGAGGGCGACACCCTGGTGAACCG
CATCGAGCTGAAGGGCATCGACTTCAAGGAGGACGGCAACATCCTGGGGCACAAGCTGGAGTACAACTAC
AACAGCCACAACGTCTATATCATGGCCGACAAGCAGAAGAACGGCATCAAGGTGAACTTCAAGATCCGCC
ACAACATCGAGGACGGCAGCGTGCAGCTCGCCGACCACTACCAGCAGAACACCCCCATCGGCGACGGCCC
CGTGCTGCTGCCCGACAACCACTACCTGAGCACCCAGTCCGCCCTGAGCAAAGACCCCAACGAGAAGCGC
GATCACATGGTCCTGCTGGAGTTCGTGACCGCCGCCGGGATCACTCTCGGCATGGACGAGCTGTACAAGT
CCGGACTCAGATCTCGAGCTCAAGCTTCGAATTCTGCAGTCGACTCTAGAGGATCCGTCATGGCTTCCAA
TGACGTGACAGATGGGATCAAGCTTCAGTTGGACGCATCTAGACAGTGTCATGAATGTCCTGTGTTGCAG
CAGAAAGTGGTTGAGTTAGAGAAACAGATTATTATGCAGAAGTCAATCCAGTCAGACCCTACCCCAGTGG
CGCTGCAACCATTGTTGTCTCAGTTGCGTGAGTTGTCTAGTGAAGTTACTAGGCTACAGATGGAGTTGAG
TCGAGCTCAGTCCCTGAATGCTCAGTTGGAGGCGGATGTCAAGTCAGCTCAATCATGTAGCTTGGATATG
TATCTGAGACACCACACTTGCATTAATGGTCATGCTAAAGAAGATGAATTGCTTGACGCTGTGCGTGTCG
CGCCGGATGTGAGGAGAGAAATCATGGAAAAGAGGAGTGAAGTGAGACAAGGTTGGTGCGAACGTATTTC
TAAGGAAGCAGCTGCCAAATGTCAAACTGTTATTGATGACCTGACTTTGATGAATGGAAAGCAAGCACAA
GAGATAACAGAATTACGTGATTCGGCTGAAAAATATGAGAAACAGATTGCAGAGCTGGTGAGTACCATCA
CCCAAAACCAGATAACGTATCAGCAAGAGCTACAAGCCTTGGTAGCGAAAAATGTGGAATTGGACGCGTT
GAATCAGCGTCAGGCTAAGTCTTTGCGTATTACTCCCTCTCTTCTATCAGCCACTCCTATCGATTCAGTT
GATGATGTTGCTGACTTAATTGATTTCTCTGTTCCAACTGATGAGTTGTAAATAATCCGTGATGCAGTGT
TGCCCCTAATCCCTTAAGGTACCGCGGGCCCGGGATCCACCGGATCTAGATAACTGATCATAATCAGCCA
TACCACATTTGTAGAGGTTTTACTTGCTTTAAAAAACCTCCCACACCTCCCCCTGAACCTGAAACATAAA
ATGAATGCAATTGTTGTTGTTAACTTGTTTATTGCAGCTTATAATGGTTACAAATAAAGCAATAGCATCA
CAAATTTCACAAATAAAGCATTTTTTTCACTGCATTCTAGTTGTGGTTTGTCCAAACTCATCAATGTATC
TTAACGCGTAAATTGTAAGCGTTAATATTTTGTTAAAATTCGCGTTAAATTTTTGTTAAATCAGCTCATT
TTTTAACCAATAGGCCGAAATCGGCAAAATCCCTTATAAATCAAAAGAATAGACCGAGATAGGGT
[37 nt withheld, positions 2586-2622]
AAAGAACGTGGACTCCAACGTCAAAGG
[49 nt withheld, positions 2650-2698]
T
[91 nt withheld, positions 2700-2790]
G
[124 nt withheld, positions 2792-2915]
CAGGTGGCACTTTTCGGGGAAATGTGCGCGGAACCCCTATTTGTTTATTTTTCTAAATACATTCAAATAT
GTATCCGCTCATGAGACAATAACCCTGATAAATGCTTCAATAATATTGAAAAAGGAAGAGTCCTGAGGCG
GAAAGAACCAGCTGTGGAATGTGTGTCAGTTAGGGTGTGGAAAGTCCCCAGGCTCCCCAGCAGGCAGAAG
TATGCAAAGCATGCATCTCAATTAGTCAGCAACCAGGTGTGGAAAGTCCCCAGGCTCCCCAGCAGGCAGA
AGTATGCAAAGCATGCATCTCAATTAGTCAGCAACCATAGTCCCGCCCCTAACTCCGCCCATCCCGCCCC
TAACTCCGCCCAGTTCCGCCCATTCTCCGCCCCATGGCTGACTAATTTTTTTTATTTATGCAGAGGCCGA
GGCCGCCTCGGCCTCTGAGCTATTCCAGAAGTAGTGAGGAGGCTTTTTTGGAGGCCTAGGCTTTTGCAAA
GATCGATCAAGAGACAGGATGAGGATCGTTTCGCATGATTGAACAAGATGGATTGCACGCAGGTTCTCCG
GCCGCTTGGGTGGAGAGGCTATTCGGCTATGACTGGGCACAACAGACAATCGGCTGCTCTGATGCCGCCG
TGTTCCGGCTGTCAGCGCAGGGGCGCCCGGTTCTTTTTGTCAAGACCGACCTGTCCGGTGCCCTGAATGA
ACTGCAAGACGAGGCAGCGCGGCTATCGTGGCTGGCCACGACGGGCGTTCCTTGCGCAGCTGTGCTCGAC
GTTGTCACTGAAGCGGGAAGGGACTGGCTGCTATTGGGCGAAGTGCCGGGGCAGGATCTCCTGTCATCTC
ACCTTGCTCCTGCCGAGAAAGTATCCATCATGGCTGATGCAATGCGGCGGCTGCATACGCTTGATCCGGC
TACCTGCCCATTCGACCACCAAGCGAAACATCGCATCGAGCGAGCACGTACTCGGATGGAAGCCGGTCTT
GTCGATCAGGATGATCTGGACGAAGAGCATCAGGGGCTCGCGCCAGCCGAACTGTTCGCCAGGCTCAAGG
CGAGCATGCCCGACGGCGAGGATCTCGTCGTGACCCATGGCGATGCCTGCTTGCCGAATATCATGGTGGA
AAATGGCCGCTTTTCTGGATTCATCGACTGTGGCCGGCTGGGTGTGGCGGACCGCTATCAGGACATAGCG
TTGGCTACCCGTGATATTGCTGAAGAGCTTGGCGGCGAATGGGCTGACCGCTTCCTCGTGCTTTACGGTA
TCGCCGCTCCCGATTCGCAGCGCATCGCCTTCTATCGCCTTCTTGACGAGTTCTTCTGAGCGGGACTCTG
GGGTTCGAAATGACCGACCAAGCGACGCCCAACCTGCCATCACGAGATTTCGATTCCACCGCCGCCTTCT
ATGAAAGGTTGGGCTTCGGAATCGTTTTCCGGGACGCCGGCTGGATGATCCTCCAGCGCGGGGATCTCAT
GCTGGAGTTCTTCGCCCACCCTAGGGGGAGGCTAACTGAAACACGGAAGGAGACAATACCGGAAGGAACC
CGCGCTATGACGGCAATAAAAAGACAGAATAAAACGCACGGTGTTGGGTCGTTTGTTCATAAACGCGGGG
TTCGGTCCCAGGGCTGGCACTCTGTCGATACCCCACCGAGACCCCATTGGGGCCAATACGCCCGCGTTTC
TTCCTTTTCCCCACCCCACCCCCCAAGTTCGGGTGAAGGCCCAGGGCTCGCAGCCAACGTCGGGGCGGCA
GGCCCTGCCATAGCCTCAGGTTACTCATATATACTTTAGATTGATTTAAAACTTCATTTTTAATTTAAAA
GGATCTAGGTGAAGATCCTTTTTGATAATCTCATGACCAAAATCCCTTAACGTGAGTTTTCGTTCCACTG
AGCGTCAGACCCCGTAGAAAAGATCAAAGGATCTTCTTGAGATCCTTTTTTTCTGCGCGTAATCTGCTGC
TTGCAAACAAAAAAACCACCGCTACCAGCGGTGGTTTGTTTGCCGGATCAAGAGCTACCAACTCTTTTTC
CGAAGGTAACTGGCTTCAGCAGAGCGCAGATACCAAATACTGTCCTTCTAGTGTAGCCGTAGTTAGGCCA
CCACTTCAAGAACTCTGTAGCACCGCCTACATACCTCGCTCTGCTAATCCTGTTACCAGTGGCTGCTGCC
AGTGGCGATAAGTCGTGTCTTACCGGGTTGGACTCAAGACGATAGTTACCGGATAAGGCGCAGCGGTCGG
GCTGAACGGGGGGTTCGTGCACACAGCCCAGCTTGGAGCGAACGACCTACACCGAACTGAGATACCTACA
GCGTGAGCTATGAGAAAGCGCCACGCTTCCCGAAGGGAGAAAGGCGGACAGGTATCCGGTAAGCGGCAGG
GTCGGAACAGGAGAGCGCACGAGGGAGCTTCCAGGGGGAAACGCCTGGTATCTTTATAGTCCTGTCGGGT
TTCGCCACCTCTGACTTGAGCGTCGATTTTTGTGATGCTCGTCAGGGGGGCGGAGCCTATGGAAAAACGC
CAGCAACGCGGCCTTTTTACGGTTCCTGGCCTTTTGCTGGCCTTTTGCTCACATGTTCTTTCCTGCGTTA
TCCCCTGATTCTGTGGATAACCGTATTACCGCCATGCAT
