>Addgene plasmid #56657 | pEGFP-C1-M3(T3D)471-721 | addgene partial sequence | sequence record 90291 | EBV-rev 5'-GTGGTTTGTCCAAACTCATC-3'
AGCGTTAATATTTTGTTAAAATTCGCGTTAAATTTTTGTTAAATCAGCTCATTTTTTAACCAATAGGCCG
AAATCGGCAAAATCCCTTATAAATCAAAAGAATAGACCGAGATAGGGT
[37 nt withheld, positions 119-155]
AAAGAACGTGGACTCCAACGTCAAAGG
[49 nt withheld, positions 183-231]
T
[91 nt withheld, positions 233-323]
G
[124 nt withheld, positions 325-448]
CAGGTGGCACTTTTCGGGGAAATGTGCGCGGAACCCCTATTTGTTTATTTTTCTAAATACATTCAAATAT
GTATCCGCTCATGAGACAATAACCCTGATAAATGCTTCAATAATATTGAAAAAGGAAGAGTCCTGAGGCG
GAAAGAACCAGCTGTGGAATGTGTGTCAGTTAGGGTGTGGAAAGTCCCCAGGCTCCCCAGCAGGCAGAAG
TATGCAAAGCATGCATCTCAATTAGTCAGCAACCAGGTGTGGAAAGTCCCCAGGCTCCCCAGCAGGCAGA
AGTATGCAAAGCATGCATCTCAATTAGTCAGCAACCATAGTCCCGCCCCTAACTCCGCCCATCCCGCCCC
TAACTCCGCCCAGTTCCGCCCATTCTCCGCCCCATGGCTGACTAATTTTTTTTATTTATGCAGAGGCCGA
GGCCGCCTCGGCCTCTGAGCTATTCCAGAAGTAGTGAGGAGGCTTTTTTGGAGGCCTAGGCTTTTGCAAA
GATCGATCAAGAGACAGGATGAGGATCGTTTCGCATGATTGAACAAGATGGATTGCACGCAGGTTCTCCG
GCCGCTTGGGTGGA
