>Addgene plasmid #56657 | pEGFP-C1-M3(T3D)471-721 | addgene partial sequence | sequence record 90293 | EGFP-C 5'-CATGGTCCTGCTGGAGTTCGTG-3'
GACGAGCTGTACAAGTCCGGACTCAGATCTCGAGCTCAAGCTTCGAATTCTGCAGTCGACTCTAGAGGAT
CCGTCATGGCTTCCAATGACGTGACAGATGGGATCAAGCTTCAGTTGGACGCATCTAGACAGTGTCATGA
ATGTCCTGTGTTGCAGCAGAAAGTGGTTGAGTTAGAGAAACAGATTATTATGCAGAAGTCAATCCAGTCA
GACCCTACCCCAGTGGCGCTGCAACCATTGTTGTCTCAGTTGCGTGAGTTGTCTAGTGAAGTTACTAGGC
TACAGATGGAGTTGAGTCGAGCTCAGTCCCTGAATGCTCAGTTGGAGGCGGATGTCAAGTCAGCTCAATC
ATGTAGCTTGGATATGTATCTGAGACACCACACTTGCATTAATGGTCATGCTAAAGAAGATGAATTGCTT
GACGCTGTGCGTGTCGCGCCGGATGTGAGGAGAGAAATCATGGAAAAGAGGAGTGAAGTGAGACAAGGTT
GGTGCGAACGTATTTCTAAGGAAGCAGCTGCCAAATGTCAAACTGTTATTGATGACCTGACTTTGATGAA
TGGAAAGCAAGCACAAGAGATAACAGAATTACGTGATTCGGCTGAAAAATATGAGAAACAGATTGCAGAG
CTGGTGAGTACCATCACCCAAAACCAGATAACGTATCAGCAAGAGCTACAAGCCTTGGTAGCGAAAAATG
TGGAATTGGACGCGTTGAATCAGCGTCAGGCTAAGTCTTTGCGTATTACTCCCTCTCTTCTATCAGCCAC
TCCTATCGATTCAGTTGATGATGTTGCTGACTTAATTGATTTCTCTGTTCCAACTGATGAGTTGTAAATA
ATCCGTGATGCAGTGTTGCCCCTAATCCCTTAAGGTACCGCGGGCCCGGGATCCACCGGATCTAGATAAC
TGATCATAATCAGCCATACCACATTTGTAGAGGTTTTACTTGCTTTAAAAAACCTCCCACACCTCCCCCT
GAACCTGAAACATAAAATGAATGCAATTGTTGTTGTTAACTTGTTTATTGCAGCTTATAATGGTTACAAA
TAAAGCAATAGC
